Addgene plasmid #230642: AiP1399 - pAAV-AiE2170m-minBG-SYFP2-WPRE3-BGHpA
Purpose: AiE2170m is an enhancer sequence, designed to drive AAV-mediated transgene expression in specific populations of brain cells
Depositing lab: Allen Institute for Brain Science & Bosiljka Tasic. Depositing organization: Allen Institute. Publication: A suite of enhancer AAVs and transgenic mouse lines for genetic access to cortical cell types. Ben-Simon Y, Hooper M, Narayan S, Daigle TL, Dwivedi D, Way SW, Oster A, Stafford DA, Mich JK, Taormina MJ, Martinez RA, Opitz-Araya X, Roth JR, Alexander JR, Allen S, Amster A, Arbuckle J, Ayala A, Baker PM, Bakken TE, Barcelli T, Barta S, Bendrick J, Bertagnolli D, Bielstein C, Bishwakarma P, Bowlus J, Boyer G, Brouner K, Casian B, Casper T, Chakka AB, Chakrabarty R, Chance RK, Chavan S, Clark M, Colbert K, Collman F, Daniel S, Departee M, DiValentin P, Donadio N, Dotson N, Egdorf T, Fliss T, Gabitto M, Garcia J, Gary A, Gasperini M, Gloe J, Goldy J, Gore BB, Graybuck L, Greisman N, Haeseleer F, Halterman C, Haradon Z, Hastings SD, Helback O, Ho W, Hockemeyer D, Huang C, Huff S, Hunker A, Johansen N, Jones D, Juneau Z, Kalmbach B, Kannan M, Khem S, Kussick E, Kutsal R, Larsen R, Lee C, Lee AY, Leibly M, Lenz GH, Li S, Liang E, Lusk N, Madigan Z, Malloy J, Malone J, McCue R, Melchor J, Mollenkopf T, Moosman S, Morin E, Newman D, Ng L, Ngo K, Omstead V, Otto S, Oyama A, Pena N, Pham T, Phillips E, Pom CA, Potekhina L, Ransford S, Ray PL, Rette D, Reynoldson C, Rimorin C, Rocha D, Ruiz A, Sanchez REA, Sawyer L, Sedeno-Cortes A, Sevigny JP, Shapovalova N, Shepard N, Shulga L, Sigler AR, Siverts L, Soliman S, Somasundaram S, Staats B, Stewart K, Szelenyi E, Tieu M, Trader C, Tran A, van Velthoven CTJ, Walker M, Wang Y, Weed N, Wirthlin M, Wood T, Wynalda B, Yao Z, Zhou T, Ariza J, Dee N, Reding M, Ronellenfitch K, Mufti S, Sunkin SM, Smith KA, Esposito L, Waters J, Thyagarajan B, Yao S, Lein ES, Zeng H, Levi BP, Ngai J, Ting JT, Tasic B. Cell. 2025 May 16:S0092-8674(25)00513-6. doi: 10.1016/j.cell.2025.05.002. PubMed 40403729.
Backbone
  Vector backbone: pAAV2
  Vector type: AAV
Growth in bacteria
  Bacterial resistance: Ampicillin, 100 μg/mL
  Growth temperature: 37°C
  Growth strain: NEB Stable
  Copy number: High Copy
Gene/Insert
  Gene/Insert name: SYFP2
  Species: Synthetic
  Promoter: minBG
  Cloning method: Restriction Enzyme; 5′ cloning site MluI (unknown if destroyed); 3′ cloning site SacI (unknown if destroyed)
Terms and licenses: Academic/Nonprofit Terms; Industry Terms: Not Available to Industry
How to cite: AiP1399 - pAAV-AiE2170m-minBG-SYFP2-WPRE3-BGHpA was a gift from Allen Institute for Brain Science & Bosiljka Tasic (Addgene plasmid # 230642 ; http://n2t.net/addgene:230642 ; RRID:Addgene_230642)
