[The description below was written by a language model from this plasmid's Addgene catalogue record and pLannotate feature annotations shown in this document.]
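Description:
AiP1399 - pAAV-AiE2170m-minBG-SYFP2-WPRE3-BGHpA is an AAV transfer plasmid built on a pAAV2 backbone, used to package a recombinant adeno-associated virus genome that reports the activity of a candidate brain-cell enhancer. In bacteria it is maintained through a high-copy ColE1/pUC-type origin and selected with ampicillin via the β-lactamase gene and its native promoter. An f1 phage origin and short remnants of pBR322 rop and bom sequences are also present in the backbone. AAV2 inverted terminal repeats flank the expression cassette and supply the cis signals for genome replication and encapsidation. One ITR is annotated in full, while the other is detected only as two short fragments in the sequencing result.

The payload places the AiE2170m enhancer upstream of a minimal beta-globin promoter (minBG), which has little activity on its own, so transcription depends on the enhancer and is restricted to cells where it is active. This drives SYFP2, a rapidly maturing monomeric yellow fluorescent protein derived from Aequorea victoria. SYFP2 is followed by WPRE3, a shortened woodchuck hepatitis virus posttranscriptional element that boosts transcript stability and expression while saving packaging space; it appears in the table as two WPRE fragments. A bovine growth hormone polyadenylation signal ends the cassette. The feature table does not annotate the enhancer or the minimal promoter. These are known only from the construct name and catalogue fields, and the enhancer appears to have been cloned using MluI and SacI sites.

The construct belongs to a collection of enhancer AAVs developed for genetic access to cortical cell types, with fluorescence marking the labelled population. The record does not state which specific cell population AiE2170m targets.
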