Features (pLannotate 1.2.2; 14 found; start..end, strand, type, name):
    490..517     -  repeat_region  AAV2 ITR (fragment): inverted terminal repeat of adeno-associated virus serotype 2 inverted
    546..573     -  repeat_region  AAV2 ITR (fragment): inverted terminal repeat of adeno-associated virus serotype 2 inverted
    646..1234    -  rep_origin     ori: high-copy-number ColE1/pMB1/pBR322/pUC origin of replication
   1405..2265    -  CDS            AmpR: β-lactamase; bla; confers resistance to ampicillin, carbenicillin, and related antibiotics
   2266..2370    -  promoter       AmpR promoter: bla
   2465..2500    +  CDS            rop (fragment): Rop protein, which maintains plasmids at low copy number; rop
   2602..2651    +  misc_feature   bom (fragment): basis of mobility region from pBR322
   2652..3107    -  rep_origin     f1 ori (sequence partly withheld): f1 bacteriophage origin of replication; arrow indicates direction of (+) strand synthesis
   3126..3177    +  misc_feature   bom (fragment): basis of mobility region from pBR322
   3182..3322    -  repeat_region  AAV2 ITR: inverted terminal repeat of adeno-associated virus serotype 2 inverted
   3440..3551    -  polyA_signal   bGH poly(A) signal: bovine growth hormone polyadenylation signal
   3568..3648    -  misc_feature   WPRE (fragment): woodchuck hepatitis virus posttranscriptional regulatory element
   3654..3811    -  misc_feature   WPRE (fragment): woodchuck hepatitis virus posttranscriptional regulatory element
   3851..4567    -  CDS            SYFP2: SYFP2 is a basic (constitutively fluorescent) yellow fluorescent protein published in 2006, derived from Aequorea victoria. It is reported to be a very rapidly-maturing monomer with moderate acid sensitivity.
>Addgene plasmid #230642 | AiP1399 - pAAV-AiE2170m-minBG-SYFP2-WPRE3-BGHpA | addgene full sequence | sequence record 466255 | Addgene NGS Result
TCTTAGAATAATGCAGACACTGCTGGCACAGAATAAACCAAGAATGCATGAGTTTAGTGGGCTTAATAAA
TCTGACTGGTAAAAAAGATATGAGGTTAAAAAAAAAAAAAACTAAGAGGAAATCCATATCAATGTATACA
GATACTTGAAGAAAAACTAGAATTACAAAACTTTCCTTTCAAGAGGTTGGAGATGGTGCAATGGTTAAGA
GCATGATATGCTCTTACAGAGGACCTTAGGTTTCCTTACCGAGCAGATTATGTCCTCCTGGAACCAATCC
CAAGGATTACCCACCCCTTCACCCCCATTTTGAACACCCTGGCACCAGCCCACCAATGTGCACATACCCA
CTGTTGTCAAATCCCTTTTTTAAAGGGAAACTACGCAGTATCAACTCATCTTCCTAAACTTCCAATGACA
AACTGAAGCACAACTCTACCACGCGTGCGGCCGCAGGAACCCCTAGTGATGGAGTTGGCCACTCCCTCTC
TGCGCGCTCGCTCGCTCACTGAGGCCGGGCGACCAAAGGTCGCCCGACGCCCGGGCGGCCTCAGTGAGCG
AGCGAGCGCGCAGCTGCCTGCAGGACATGTGAGCAAAAGGCCAGCAAAAGGCCAGGAACCGTAAAAAGGC
CGCGTTGCTGGCGTTTTTCCATAGGCTCCGCCCCCCTGACGAGCATCACAAAAATCGACGCTCAAGTCAG
AGGTGGCGAAACCCGACAGGACTATAAAGATACCAGGCGTTTCCCCCTGGAAGCTCCCTCGTGCGCTCTC
CTGTTCCGACCCTGCCGCTTACCGGATACCTGTCCGCCTTTCTCCCTTCGGGAAGCGTGGCGCTTTCTCA
TAGCTCACGCTGTAGGTATCTCAGTTCGGTGTAGGTCGTTCGCTCCAAGCTGGGCTGTGTGCACGAACCC
CCCGTTCAGCCCGACCGCTGCGCCTTATCCGGTAACTATCGTCTTGAGTCCAACCCGGTAAGACACGACT
TATCGCCACTGGCAGCAGCCACTGGTAACAGGATTAGCAGAGCGAGGTATGTAGGCGGTGCTACAGAGTT
CTTGAAGTGGTGGCCTAACTACGGCTACACTAGAAGAACAGTATTTGGTATCTGCGCTCTGCTGAAGCCA
GTTACCTTCGGAAAAAGAGTTGGTAGCTCTTGATCCGGCAAACAAACCACCGCTGGTAGCGGTGGTTTTT
TTGTTTGCAAGCAGCAGATTACGCGCAGAAAAAAAGGATCTCAAGAAGATCCTTTGATCTTTTCTACGGG
GTCTGACGCTCAGTGGAACGAAAACTCACGTTAAGGGATTTTGGTCATGAGATTATCAAAAAGGATCTTC
ACCTAGATCCTTTTAAATTAAAAATGAAGTTTTAAATCAATCTAAAGTATATATGAGTAAACTTGGTCTG
ACAGTTACCAATGCTTAATCAGTGAGGCACCTATCTCAGCGATCTGTCTATTTCGTTCATCCATAGTTGC
CTGACTCCCCGTCGTGTAGATAACTACGATACGGGAGGGCTTACCATCTGGCCCCAGTGCTGCAATGATA
CCGCGAGACCCACGCTCACCGGCTCCAGATTTATCAGCAATAAACCAGCCAGCCGGAAGGGCCGAGCGCA
GAAGTGGTCCTGCAACTTTATCCGCCTCCATCCAGTCTATTAATTGTTGCCGGGAAGCTAGAGTAAGTAG
TTCGCCAGTTAATAGTTTGCGCAACGTTGTTGCCATTGCTACAGGCATCGTGGTGTCACGCTCGTCGTTT
GGTATGGCTTCATTCAGCTCCGGTTCCCAACGATCAAGGCGAGTTACATGATCCCCCATGTTGTGCAAAA
AAGCGGTTAGCTCCTTCGGTCCTCCGATCGTTGTCAGAAGTAAGTTGGCCGCAGTGTTATCACTCATGGT
TATGGCAGCACTGCATAATTCTCTTACTGTCATGCCATCCGTAAGATGCTTTTCTGTGACTGGTGAGTAC
TCAACCAAGTCATTCTGAGAATAGTGTATGCGGCGACCGAGTTGCTCTTGCCCGGCGTCAATACGGGATA
ATACCGCGCCACATAGCAGAACTTTAAAAGTGCTCATCATTGGAAAACGTTCTTCGGGGCGAAAACTCTC
AAGGATCTTACCGCTGTTGAGATCCAGTTCGATGTAACCCACTCGTGCACCCAACTGATCTTCAGCATCT
TTTACTTTCACCAGCGTTTCTGGGTGAGCAAAAACAGGAAGGCAAAATGCCGCAAAAAAGGGAATAAGGG
CGACACGGAAATGTTGAATACTCATACTCTTCCTTTTTCAATATTATTGAAGCATTTATCAGGGTTATTG
TCTCATGAGCGGATACATATTTGAATGTATTTAGAAAAATAAACAAATAGGGGTTCCGCGCACATTTCCC
CGAAAAGTGCCACCTGACGTCTAAGAAACCATTATTATCATGACATTAACCTATAAAAATAGGCGTATCA
CGAGGCCCTTTCGTCTCGCGCGTTTCGGTGATGACGGTGAAAACCTCTGACACATGCAGCTCCCGGAGAC
GGTCACAGCTTGTCTGTAAGCGGATGCCGGGAGCAGACAAGCCCGTCAGGGCGCGTCAGCGGGTGTTGGC
GGGTGTCGGGGCTGGCTTAACTATGCGGCATCAGAGCAGATTGTACTGAGAGTGCACCATAAAATTGTAA
ACGTTAATATTTTGTTAAAATTCGCGTTAAATTTTTGTTAAATCAGCTCATTTTTTAACCAATAGACCGA
AATCGGCAAAATCCCTTATAAATCAAAAGAATAGCCCGAGATAGAGT
[37 nt withheld, positions 2778-2814]
AAAGAACGTGGACTCCAACGTCAAAGG
[141 nt withheld, positions 2842-2982]
G
[46 nt withheld, positions 2984-3029]
A
[95 nt withheld, positions 3031-3125]
TATGCGGTGTGAAATACCGCACAGATGCGTAAGGAGAAAATACCGCATCAGGCGCCCCTGCAGGCAGCTG
CGCGCTCGCTCGCTCACTGAGGCCGCCCGGGCAAAGCCCGGGCGTCGGGCGACCTTTGGTCGCCCGGCCT
CAGTGAGCGAGCGAGCGCGCAGAGAGGGAGTGGCCAACTCCATCACTAGGGGTTCCTGCGGCCGCTCGGT
CCGCACGTGAGATCTCATGCCTGCTATTGTCTTCCCAATCCTCCCCCTTGCTGTCCTGCCCCACCCCACC
CCCCAGAATAGAATGACACCTACTCAGACAATGCGATGCAATTTCCTCATTTTATTAGGAAAGGACAGTG
GGAGTGGCACCTTCCAGGGTCAAGGAAGGCACGGGGGAGGGGCAAACAACAGATGGCTGGCAACTAGAAG
GCACAGTCGAAGATCTCTCGAGCCACGGAATTGTCAGTGCCCAACAGCCGAGCCCCTGTCCAGCAGCGGG
CAAGGCAGGCGGCGATGAGTTCCGCCGTGGCAAGAACTAACCAGGATTTATACAAGGAGGAGAAAATGAA
AGCCATACGGGAAGCAATAGCATGATACAAAGGCATTAAAGCAGCGTATCCACATAGCGTAAAAGGAGCA
ACATAGTTAAGAATACCAGTCAATCTTTCACAAATTTTGTAATCCAGAGGTTGATTATGATATCGAATTC
GCGGCCGCGGCGCGCCGTCGACTTACTTGTACAGCTCGTCCATGCCGAGAGTGATCCCGGCGGCGGTCAC
GAACTCCAGCAGGACCATGTGATCGCGCTTCTCGTTGGGGTCTTTGCTCAGCTTGGACTGGTAGCTCAGG
TAGTGGTTGTCGGGCAGCAGCACGGGGCCGTCGCCGATGGGGGTGTTCTGCTGGTAGTGGTCGGCGAGCT
GCACGCCGCCGTCCTCGATGTTGTGGCGGATCTTGAAGTTGGCCTTGATGCCGTTCTTCTGCTTGTCGGC
GGTGATATAGACGTTGTGGCTGTTGTAGTTGTACTCCAGCTTGTGCCCCAGGATGTTGCCGTCCTCCTTG
AAGTCGATGCCCTTCAGCTCGATGCGGTTCACCAGGGTGTCGCCCTCGAACTTCACCTCGGCGCGGGTCT
TGTAGTTGCCGTCGTCCTTGAAGAAGATGGTGCGCTCCTGGACGTAGCCTTCGGGCATGGCGGACTTGAA
GAAGTCGTGCTGCTTCATGTGGTCGGGGTAGCGGGCGAAGCACTGCACGCCGTAGCCCAGGGTGGTCACG
AGGGTGGGCCAGGGCACGGGCAGCTTGCCGGTGGTGCAGATCAGCTTCAGGGTCAGCTTGCCGTAGGTGG
CATCGCCCTCGCCCTCGCCGGACACGCTGAACTTGTGGCCGTTTACGTCGCCGTCCAGCTCGACCAGGAT
GGGCACCACCCCGGTGAACAGCTCCTCGCCCTTGCTCACCATGGTGGCGACCGGTAGCGCTAGCTTCGAA
AGATCTGGATCCCAGAAGCAAATGTAAGCAATAGATGGCTCTGCCCTGACTTTTATGCCCAGCCCGAGCT
CGCTTACTTCACAGAGCAAAGAGTACTTGTATTTTACCAAATTATCTAGAAGGATTAAAGACTTACACAT
ACAGTGTATTAGATACTAAAATGTGAATACTAGCAAAAATGTTTCCATCCTTCAGTCATTGATCTCCTGT
ATCTAGAGTCTTCATTTTTAGGGACAAAGCCTCCAAATTTCCAATCTTTTAACTTATAAGCAATCCATAT
TTTCAGTGGGAGCTGCTAAAAAATATTTGTACTTCTAAAACAATTTTTTTGGTTCAATTCAAAGCTATAT
GCATTCAATACATGCTAGCAATGGATGCCCGTTTATTAACTATAGGGTCTAAAGCACATCACCTCATTTC
TTACAGTCATTGTTTGAGGTGGGAGGAACAGTTCAGCAAGGAAACAGCTGCAAGAACAATGGACAAATCT
GAAGCTAGCGAAATGTACAGTGCAACTAACAATTACATCAAGTCACAAAGCTTCATCTATGACAGGTGTG
CTCCAAAGCGACTGTTCTGTGCGATGACACCTACAGAAAGCTAGTTTAACAGGGAGGCATGCTTTATTAT
TAACTGAGTGGGGTGTGGGACTCCTAGAAACAAAGTAGTAGTTAACTGAGATGATACGGGCTTATTTTCT
TCTTCTGCCGACCCCCTGCTTTTCGTCTTATTCTTCCTTTCCTTCACTGTTGGAGGAGCATCCTAATAAA
AACATCGAAGTGACACTGTTATCACACTCTCTGCTTTTCTTCATGCTCATGATTCCATGACTAACAGGAC
AGATGG
